Addgene plasmid #56658: pLenti6.3/V5-DEST-PKCi-A120E-ΔPB1
Purpose: expresses constitutively active human PKCi with a deletion on the PB1 domain
Depositing lab: Pedro Salas. Depositing organization: University of Miami. Publication: Par-complex aPKC and Par3 cross-talk with innate immunity NF-kappaB pathway in epithelial cells. Forteza R, Wald FA, Mashukova A, Kozhekbaeva Z, Salas PJ. Biol Open. 2013 Oct 8;2(11):1264-9. doi: 10.1242/bio.20135918. eCollection 2013. BIO20135918 PubMed 24244864.
Backbone
  Vector backbone: pLenti6.3/V5-DEST
  Backbone manufacturer: Life Technologies
  Backbone size w/o insert (bp): 9387
  Total vector size (bp): 10900
  Vector type: Lentiviral
  Selectable markers: Blasticidin
Growth in bacteria
  Bacterial resistance: Ampicillin, 100 μg/mL
  Growth temperature: 37°C
  Growth strain: Stbl3
  Copy number: High Copy
Gene/Insert
  Gene/Insert name: Human PKCi (alt name: protein kinase C iota)
  Species: H. sapiens (human)
  Insert size (bp): 1512
  Mutation: A120E and deletion of PB1 domain (aa 24–98)
  GenBank ID: NM_002740.4 NP_002731.3
  Entrez Gene: PRKCI (a.k.a. DXS1179E, PKCI, nPKC-iota)
  Promoter: CMV
  Tag / fusion protein: V5/His (C terminal on insert)
  Cloning method: Gateway Cloning
  Sequencing primers: 5′ CMV forward primer; 3′ V5(C–term) reverse primer
Terms and licenses: Academic/Nonprofit Terms; Industry Terms: Not Available to Industry
How to cite: pLenti6.3/V5-DEST-PKCi-A120E-ΔPB1 was a gift from Pedro Salas (Addgene plasmid # 56658 ; http://n2t.net/addgene:56658 ; RRID:Addgene_56658)
