[The description below was written by a language model from this plasmid's Addgene catalogue record.]
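Description:
pLenti6.3/V5-DEST-PKCi-A120E-ΔPB1 is a lentiviral expression plasmid built on the commercial pLenti6.3/V5-DEST Gateway destination backbone, with a total size of about 10.9 kb. It is maintained in bacteria as a high-copy plasmid under ampicillin selection, and the record lists a recombination-deficient strain (Stbl3), the usual choice for limiting rearrangement between lentiviral long terminal repeats. In mammalian cells, transduced or transfected populations can be selected with blasticidin. No feature table accompanies the record, so the origin of replication, LTR and packaging elements and the promoter driving the blasticidin marker are not itemised here.

The payload is a roughly 1.5 kb human PRKCI (atypical protein kinase C iota) coding sequence inserted by Gateway recombination downstream of the CMV promoter, giving strong constitutive expression. Two changes are recorded. The A120E substitution is described by the depositor as rendering the kinase constitutively active. Residues 24–98, corresponding to the PB1 domain, are deleted; PB1 domains generally mediate protein–protein interactions, which for atypical PKCs include partners such as Par6 and p62, so this deletion would be expected to uncouple the active kinase from those scaffolds. The protein carries a C-terminal V5/His tag, allowing detection with anti-V5 antibodies and affinity capture through the histidine stretch.

The construct serves to produce lentiviral particles for stable expression of an active, PB1-deficient PKCι. The associated work concerns cross-talk between the Par complex (aPKC, Par3) and NF-κB innate immunity signalling in epithelial cells, where it would help separate kinase activity from PB1-dependent interactions.
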