>Addgene plasmid #56658 | pLenti6.3/V5-DEST-PKCi-A120E-ΔPB1 | addgene partial sequence | sequence record 92052 | V5-Rev 5'-ACCGAGGAGAGGGTTAGGGAT-3'
GACTCGAGCGGCCGCCACTGTGCTGGATATCAACCACTTTGTACAAGAAAGCTGGGTCGGCGCGCCCACC
CTTGACACATTCTTCTGCAGACATCAAAAGAGGATTGATATACTCAAAACCTTCAAATTCAGACTGATCA
ATCTTCCTCACAATGTCATCGTCATCTGGAGTGAGCTGGACAGGTTCATTAGTAAACTGAGAATCAAAGT
TGTCCAAACCAAATTCCCCAGAAATATTTGGTTTAAAGGGAGGTACCACCTGTTTTTGCTCCATCATATC
CCAATCAACATTTCGGAAGAACGGGTGTCCCTGAATATCAGCAAATCCTGTTTGAGGATGACAACCCAAT
CGTTCCTTAGGGTCCTTATTAAGAAAACTCTTCAGAACACTTGCAGCTTTTACAGACAGAGAACGTGGTA
TGCGAATTTGTTTTTCCAAAATAACTTGGAAGAGATAATCCTCTGTGTTCTGGTCAGGGTTATCGGAGCT
CCCAACAATATCAAATGGAGACCTTCCTGCCATCATCTCAAACATGAGCACTCCAAGAGCCCACCAGTCA
ACACTGAAACCATAATCTTCTCCTCTTAAAATTTCAGGAGCAATGTAATTAGGAGTACCACAGAAAGTGC
TGGTTGTATCTCCTGGCCGTAATCCTTCCTTACACATGCCGTAGTCAGTGAGTTTAATGTGGCCTTCAGA
GTCCAGTAATACATTGTCCAGTTTCAAATCTCTATAAATTATCCCTCGCTCATGAAGATAATTTAATGCT
AGACTGATTTCTGC
