>Addgene plasmid #56658 | pLenti6.3/V5-DEST-PKCi-A120E-ΔPB1 | addgene partial sequence | sequence record 92062 | CMV-F 5'-CGCAAATGGGCGGTAGGCGTG-3'
CCTATCAGTGATAGAGATCTCCCTATCAGTGATAGAGATCGTCGACTAGTCCAGTGTGGTGGAATTCTGC
AGATATCAACAAGTTTGTACAAAAAAGCAGGCTCCGCGGCCGCCCCCTTCACCATGTCCCACACGGTCGC
AGGCGGCGGCAGCGGGGACCATTCCCACCAGGTCCGGGTGAAAGCCTACTACTGTGTACCAGAACGTCCT
GGGATGCCTTGTCCAGGAGAAGATAAATCCATCTACCGTAGAGGTGAACGCCGCTGGAGAAAGCTTTATT
GTGCCAATGGCCACACTTTCCAAGCCAAGCGTTTCAACAGGCGTGCTCACTGTGCCATCTGCACAGACCG
AATATGGGGACTTGGACGCCAAGGATATAAGTGCATCAACTGCAAACTCTTGGTTCATAAGAAGTGCCAT
AAACTCGTCACAATTGAATGTGGGCGGCATTCTTTGCCACAGGAACCAGTGATGCCCATGGATCAGTCAT
CCATGCATTCTGACCATGCACAGACAGTAATTCCATATAATCCTTCAAGTCATGAGAGTTTGGATCAAGT
TGGTGAAGAAAAAGAGGCAATGAACACCAGGGAAAGTGGCAAAGCTTCATCCAGTCTAGGTCTTCAGGAT
TTTGATTTGCTCCGGGTAATAGGAAGAGGAAGTTATGCCAAAGTACTGTTGGTTCGATTAAAAAAAACAG
ATCGTATTTATGCAATGAAAGTTGTGAAAAAAGAGCTTGTTAATGATGATGAGGATATTGATTGGGTACA
GACAGAGAAGCATGTGTTTGAGCAGGCATCCAATCATCCTTTCCTTGTTGGGCTGCATTCTTGCTTTCA
