>Addgene plasmid #56658 | pLenti6.3/V5-DEST-PKCi-A120E-ΔPB1 | addgene partial sequence | sequence record 94027 | WPRE-R 5'-CATAGCGTAAAAGGAGCAACA-3'
AATTTTGTAATCCAGAGGTTGATTGTCGATCATTACTAACCGGTACGCGTAGAATCGAGACCGAGGAGAG
GGTTAGGGATAGGCTTACCTTCGAACCGCGGGCCCTCTAGACTCGAGCGGCCGCCACTGTGCTGGATATC
AACCACTTTGTACAAGAAAGCTGGGTCGGCGCGCCCACCCTTGACACATTCTTCTGCAGACATCAAAAGA
GGATTGATATACTCAAAACCTTCAAATTCAGACTGATCAATCTTCCTCACAATGTCATCGTCATCTGGAG
TGAGCTGGACAGGTTCATTAGTAAACTGAGAATCAAAGTTGTCCAAACCAAATTCCCCAGAAATATTTGG
TTTAAAGGGAGGTACCACCTGTTTTTGCTCCATCATATCCCAATCAACATTTCGGAAGAACGGGTGTCCC
TGAATATCAGCAAATCCTGTTTGAGGATGACAACCCAATCGTTCCTTAGGGTCCTTATTAAGAAAACTCT
TCAGAACACTTGCAGCTTTTACAGACAGAGAACGTGGTATGCGAATTTGTTTTTCCAAAATAACTTGGAA
GAGATAATCCTCTGTGTTCTGGTCAGGGTTATCGGAGCTCCCAACAATATCAAATGGAGACCTTCCTGCC
ATCATCTCAAACATGAGCACTCCAAGAGCCCACCAGTCAACACTGAAACCATAATCTTCTCCTCTTAAAA
TTTCAGGAGCAATGTAATTAGGAGTACCACAGAAAGTGCTGGTTGTATCTCCTGGCCGTAATCCTTCCTT
ACACATGCC
